>Addgene plasmid #219927 | pCfb12567 | addgene full sequence | sequence record 460324 | Addgene NGS Result
TTCACACCGCATCAGGTGGCACTTTTCGGGGAAATGTGCGCGGAACCCCTATTTGTTTATTTTTCTAAAT
ACATTCAAATATGTATCCGCTCATGAGACAATAACCCTGATAAATGCTTCAATAATAGCACGTGAGGAGG
GCCACCATGGCCAAGTTGACCAGTGCCGTTCCGGTGCTCACCGCGCGCGACGTCGCCGGAGCGGTCGAGT
TCTGGACCGACCGGCTCGGGTTCTCCCGGGACTTCGTGGAGGACGACTTCGCCGGTGTGGTCCGGGACGA
CGTGACCCTGTTCATCAGCGCGGTCCAGGACCAGGTGGTGCCGGACAACACCCTGGCCTGGGTGTGGGTG
CGCGGCCTGGACGAGCTGTACGCCGAGTGGTCGGAGGTCGTGTCCACGAACTTCCGGGACGCCTCCGGGC
CGGCCATGACCGAGATCGGCGAGCAGCCGTGGGGGCGGGAGTTCGCCCTGCGCGACCCGGCCGGCAACTG
CGTGCACTTCGTGGCCGAGGAGCAGGACTGACACGTGCTAAAACTTCATTTTTAATTTAAAAGGATCTAG
GTGAAGATCCTTTTTGATAATCTCATGACCAAAATCCCTTAACGTGAGTTTTCGTTCCACTGAGCGTCAG
ACCCCGTAGAAAAGATCAAAGGATCTTCTTGAGATCCTTTTTTTCTGCGCGTAATCTGCTGCTTGCAAAC
AAAAAAACCACCGCTACCAGCGGTGGTTTGTTTGCCGGATCAAGAGCTACCAACTCTTTTTCCGAAGGTA
ACTGGCTTCAGCAGAGCGCAGATACCAAATACTGTTCTTCTAGTGTAGCCGTAGTTAGGCCACCACTTCA
AGAACTCTGTAGCACCGCCTACATACCTCGCTCTGCTAATCCTGTTACCAGTGGCTGCTGCCAGTGGCGA
TAAGTCGTGTCTTACCGGGTTGGACTCAAGACGATAGTTACCGGATAAGGCGCAGCGGTCGGGCTGAACG
GGGGGTTCGTGCACACAGCCCAGCTTGGAGCGAACGACCTACACCGAACTGAGATACCTACAGCGTGAGC
TATGAGAAAGCGCCACGCTTCCCGAAGGGAGAAAGGCGGACAGGTATCCGGTAAGCGGCAGGGTCGGAAC
AGGAGAGCGCACGAGGGAGCTTCCAGGGGGAAACGCCTGGTATCTTTATAGTCCTGTCGGGTTTCGCCAC
CTCTGACTTGAGCGTCGATTTTTGTGATGCTCGTCAGGGGGGCGGAGCCTATGGAAAAACGCCAGCAACG
CGGCCTTTTTACGGTTCCTGGCCTTTTGCTGGCCTTTTGCTCACATGTTCTTTCCTGCGTTATCCCCTGA
TTCTGTGGATAACCGTATTACCGCCTTTGAGTGAGCTGATACCGCTCGCCGCAGCCGAACGACCGAGCGC
AGCGAGTCAGTGAGCGAGGAAGCGGAAGAGCGCCCAATACGCAAACCGCCTCTCCCCGCGCGTTGGCCGA
TTCATTAATGCAGCTGGCACGACAGGTTTCCCGACTGGAAAGCGGGCAGTGAGCGCAACGCAATTAATGT
GAGTTAGCTCACTCATTAGGCACCCCAGGCTTTACACTTTATGCTTCCGGCTCGTATGTTGTGTGGAATT
GTGAGCGGATAACAATTTCACACAGGAAACAGCTATGACCATGATTACGCCAAGCTATTTAGGTGACACT
ATAGAATACTCAAGCTATGCATCAAGCTTGGTACCGAGCTCGGATCCACTAGTAACGGCCGCCAGTGTGC
TGGAATTCGCCCTTGCTCTTCAGACAGTAGACAGATTCTGGAGGACAGACGCAACACTTGGCTCCAATCG
CTATCGCTGCTGCTGCCAGCTGTCGCCCAAAAAATGTAACCCTTTTAGTCATGACGGTAAAAAGCTTTCG
CGCGTCACTAGATTAACCAGACTCAAGGTCGGTCAATATCGGGGTCAATCCACGACTGAACAAAACGCAC
AGCAGTGGAAAAAGATTGATCTGTGCTCAGAGACACATTGACAGAACGGTAAGATGCTTTCGCTGGATCA
GTCAACTTAAGGAGAGCACGTGACACAGAAAACATGTGTCCGGATAGAGTGTGGGTCACGCAGAAATCAC
CCTCGCCGCACTTTACCATGACACAAATCCACTGTGATGTAGAGAAGAGGAGATGAATTAGTCGAAACGT
TTTTTTCTCTCCCAACTGAAAAATCCAGGATTAGGGTATGTCCCTATCCCGTAATATCTGCGCCACATTC
AACGCCACATTTAAGGGTTAGGGTTGGGTTAGGACAAAAAAATAAAAATAAAAAAATATCGTCATCGGAC
TTACATTTTCGTACGAGAGTCGTCGGCGCCGGGTCAAGACAGAACATTGGACTAATAGAGTTAGGGTTAG
GGTGTTCCCGGTGTTTGGCGAAAGATAGGTGAGGACGTTTGGGATTGGGGAATTGGGGAGGTGACAAGGG
ATTGTTGGTCACGTGATGAACAGGCATGATCATTTTGTTCGGCCACGTGATGGATTGGTTCATTTTCGCT
GATCACGTGACCGACGTTTTCCGATATTTTCCGAGTTGCTATTAATGCACATTTTTTGGCTAATCAACCT
GCGCGTTTATCGCAACGGCCAATAAGGTTTTTAGAGAAAGTTTAAACGGACCAATCACGGCCGAGGCATT
ACCTTTGGAGGCGCTAGTGGTTGCTGCAGCCGCTGAGTGCAACATATAAGGAGGTTGGTCCGCTACTCCC
AGCCTCTTCTCACCACACTCACATTTCTACAACACAAAAACTACAATGAGAAGAGCAAGGGCGAATTCTG
CAGATATCCATCACACTGGCGGCCGCTCGAGCATGCATCTAGAGGGCCCAATTCGCCCTATAGTGAGTCG
TATTACAATTCACTGGCCGTCGTTTTACAACGTCGTGACTGGGAAAACCCTGGCGTTACCCAACTTAATC
GCCTTGCAGCACATCCCCCTTTCGCCAGCTGGCGTAATAGCGAAGAGGCCCGCACCGATCGCCCTTCCCA
ACAGTTGCGCAGCCTATACGTACGGCAGTTTAAGGTTTACACCTATAAAAGAGAGAGCCGTTATCGTCTG
TTTGTGGATGTACAGAGTGATATTATTGACACGCCGGGGCGACGGATGGTGATCCCCCTGGCCAGTGCAC
GTCTGCTGTCAGATAAAGTCTCCCGTGAACTTTACCCGGTGGTGCATATCGGGGATGAAAGCTGGCGCAT
GATGACCACCGATATGGCCAGTGTGCCGGTCTCCGTTATCGGGGAAGAAGTGGCTGATCTCAGCCACCGC
GAAAATGACATCAAAAACGCCATTAACCTGATGTTCTGGGGAATATAAATGTCAGGCATGAGATTATCAA
AAAGGATCTTCACCTAGATCCTTTTCACGTAGAAAGCCAGTCCGCAGAAACGGTGCTGACCCCGGATGAA
TGTCAGCTACTGGGCTATCTGGACAAGGGAAAACGCAAGCGCAAAGAGAAAGCAGGTAGCTTGCAGTGGG
CTTACATGGCGATAGCTAGACTGGGCGGTTTTATGGACAGCAAGCGAACCGGAATTGCCAGCTGGGGCGC
CCTCTGGTAAGGTTGGGAAGCCCTGCAAAGTAAACTGGATGGCTTTCTTGCCGCCAAGGATCTGATGGCG
CAGGGGATCAAGCTCTGATCAAGAGACAGGATGAGGATCGTTTCGCATGATTGAACAAGATGGATTGCAC
GCAGGTTCTCCGGCCGCTTGGGTGGAGAGGCTATTCGGCTATGACTGGGCACAACAGACAATCGGCTGCT
CTGATGCCGCCGTGTTCCGGCTGTCAGCGCAGGGGCGCCCGGTTCTTTTTGTCAAGACCGACCTGTCCGG
TGCCCTGAATGAACTGCAAGACGAGGCAGCGCGGCTATCGTGGCTGGCCACGACGGGCGTTCCTTGCGCA
GCTGTGCTCGACGTTGTCACTGAAGCGGGAAGGGACTGGCTGCTATTGGGCGAAGTGCCGGGGCAGGATC
TCCTGTCATCTCACCTTGCTCCTGCCGAGAAAGTATCCATCATGGCTGATGCAATGCGGCGGCTGCATAC
GCTTGATCCGGCTACCTGCCCATTCGACCACCAAGCGAAACATCGCATCGAGCGAGCACGTACTCGGATG
GAAGCCGGTCTTGTCGATCAGGATGATCTGGACGAAGAGCATCAGGGGCTCGCGCCAGCCGAACTGTTCG
CCAGGCTCAAGGCGAGCATGCCCGACGGCGAGGATCTCGTCGTGACCCATGGCGATGCCTGCTTGCCGAA
TATCATGGTGGAAAATGGCCGCTTTTCTGGATTCATCGACTGTGGCCGGCTGGGTGTGGCGGACCGCTAT
CAGGACATAGCGTTGGCTACCCGTGATATTGCTGAAGAGCTTGGCGGCGAATGGGCTGACCGCTTCCTCG
TGCTTTACGGTATCGCCGCTCCCGATTCGCAGCGCATCGCCTTCTATCGCCTTCTTGACGAGTTCTTCTG
AATTATTAACGCTTACAATTTCCTGATGCGGTATTTTCTCCTTACGCATCTGTGCGGTAT
Features (pLannotate 1.2.2; 14 found; start..end, strand, type, name):
     39..127     +  promoter       AmpR promoter (fragment): bla
    147..521     +  CDS            BleoR: antibiotic-binding protein; Sh ble from Streptoalloteichus hindustanus; confers resistance to bleomycin, phleomycin, and Zeocin™
    659..1247    +  rep_origin     ori: high-copy-number ColE1/pMB1/pBR322/pUC origin of replication
   1430..1522    +  CDS            lacI (fragment): lac repressor; lacI; The lac repressor binds to the lac operator to inhibit transcription in E. coli. This inhibition can be relieved by adding lactose or isopropyl-β-D-thiogalactopyranoside (IPTG).
   1535..1556    +  protein_bind   CAP binding site: CAP binding activates transcription in the presence of cAMP. E. coli catabolite activator protein
   1571..1601    +  promoter       lac promoter: promoter for the E. coli lac operon
   1609..1625    +  protein_bind   lac operator: The lac repressor binds to the lac operator to inhibit transcription in E. coli. This inhibition can be relieved by adding lactose or isopropyl-β-D-thiogalactopyranoside (IPTG). lac repressor encoded by lacI
   1667..1685    +  promoter       SP6 promoter: promoter for bacteriophage SP6 RNA polymerase
   2857..2875    -  promoter       T7 promoter: promoter for bacteriophage T7 RNA polymerase
   2878..3025    +  CDS            lacZα (fragment): LacZα fragment of β-galactosidase; lacZ fragment
   3035..3338    +  CDS            ccdB (fragment): CcdB, a bacterial toxin that poisons DNA gyrase; ccdB; Plasmids containing the ccdB gene cannot be propagated in standard E. coli strains.
   3386..3655    +  CDS            tnpA (fragment): TN5P_ECOLX - Also known as tnp. Experimental evidence at protein level: Swiss-Prot protein existence level 1. Mediates transposition of transposon Tn5 by a 'cut and paste' mechanism. First, the monomeric transposase binds the 19 bp inverted DNA repeats flanking the transposon. Then, dimerization of the DNA- bound transposase creates a synaptic DNA complex. After nicking of the first DNA strand, excision of the transposon proceeds through a series of intermediates. The transposase then mediates the insertion of the transposon at a new site by strand transfer. The activity of the wild- type tran
   3687..4481    +  CDS            NeoR/KanR: aminoglycoside phosphotransferase from Tn5; aph(3')-II (or nptII); confers resistance to neomycin, kanamycin, and G418 (Geneticin®)
   4502..12      -  misc_feature   bom (fragment) (across the origin): basis of mobility region from pBR322
