>Addgene plasmid #219927 | pCfb12567 Sequencing Result | analyzer sequence | sequence record 436187
TTCACACCGCATCAGGTGGCACTTTTCGGGGAAATGTGCGCGGAACCCCTATTTGTTTATTTTTCTAAAT
ACATTCAAATATGTATCCGCTCATGAGACAATAACCCTGATAAATGCTTCAATAATAGCACGTGAGGAGG
GCCACCATGGCCAAGTTGACCAGTGCCGTTCCGGTGCTCACCGCGCGCGACGTCGCCGGAGCGGTCGAGT
TCTGGACCGACCGGCTCGGGTTCTCCCGGGACTTCGTGGAGGACGACTTCGCCGGTGTGGTCCGGGACGA
CGTGACCCTGTTCATCAGCGCGGTCCAGGACCAGGTGGTGCCGGACAACACCCTGGCCTGGGTGTGGGTG
CGCGGCCTGGACGAGCTGTACGCCGAGTGGTCGGAGGTCGTGTCCACGAACTTCCGGGACGCCTCCGGGC
CGGCCATGACCGAGATCGGCGAGCAGCCGTGGGGGCGGGAGTTCGCCCTGCGCGACCCGGCCGGCAACTG
CGTGCACTTCGTGGCCGAGGAGCAGGACTGACACGTGCTAAAACTTCATTTTTAATTTAAAAGGATCTAG
GTGAAGATCCTTTTTGATAATCTCATGACCAAAATCCCTTAACGTGAGTTTTCGTTCCACTGAGCGTCAG
ACCCCGTAGAAAAGATCAAAGGATCTTCTTGAGATCCTTTTTTTCTGCGCGTAATCTGCTGCTTGCAAAC
AAAAAAACCACCGCTACCAGCGGTGGTTTGTTTGCCGGATCAAGAGCTACCAACTCTTTTTCCGAAGGTA
ACTGGCTTCAGCAGAGCGCAGATACCAAATACTGTTCTTCTAGTGTAGCCGTAGTTAGGCCACCACTTCA
AGAACTCTGTAGCACCGCCTACATACCTCGCTCTGCTAATCCTGTTACCAGTGGCTGCTGCCAGTGGCGA
TAAGTCGTGTCTTACCGGGTTGGACTCAAGACGATAGTTACCGGATAAGGCGCAGCGGTCGGGCTGAACG
GGGGGTTCGTGCACACAGCCCAGCTTGGAGCGAACGACCTACACCGAACTGAGATACCTACAGCGTGAGC
TATGAGAAAGCGCCACGCTTCCCGAAGGGAGAAAGGCGGACAGGTATCCGGTAAGCGGCAGGGTCGGAAC
AGGAGAGCGCACGAGGGAGCTTCCAGGGGGAAACGCCTGGTATCTTTATAGTCCTGTCGGGTTTCGCCAC
CTCTGACTTGAGCGTCGATTTTTGTGATGCTCGTCAGGGGGGCGGAGCCTATGGAAAAACGCCAGCAACG
CGGCCTTTTTACGGTTCCTGGCCTTTTGCTGGCCTTTTGCTCACATGTTCTTTCCTGCGTTATCCCCTGA
TTCTGTGGATAACCGTATTACCGCCTTTGAGTGAGCTGATACCGCTCGCCGCAGCCGAACGACCGAGCGC
AGCGAGTCAGTGAGCGAGGAAGCGGAAGAGCGCCCAATACGCAAACCGCCTCTCCCCGCGCGTTGGCCGA
TTCATTAATGCAGCTGGCACGACAGGTTTCCCGACTGGAAAGCGGGCAGTGAGCGCAACGCAATTAATGT
GAGTTAGCTCACTCATTAGGCACCCCAGGCTTTACACTTTATGCTTCCGGCTCGTATGTTGTGTGGAATT
GTGAGCGGATAACAATTTCACACAGGAAACAGCTATGACCATGATTACGCCAAGCTATTTAGGTGACACT
ATAGAATACTCAAGCTATGCATCAAGCTTGGTACCGAGCTCGGATCCACTAGTAACGGCCGCCAGTGTGC
TGGAATTCGCCCTTGCTCTTCAGACAGTAGACAGATTCTGGAGGACAGACGCAACACTTGGCTCCAATCG
CTATCGCTGCTGCTGCCAGCTGTCGCCCAAAAAATGTAACCCTTTTAGTCATGACGGTAAAAAGCTTTCG
CGCGTCACTAGATTAACCAGACTCAAGGTCGGTCAATATCGGGGTCAATCCACGACTGAACAAAACGCAC
AGCAGTGGAAAAAGATTGATCTGTGCTCAGAGACACATTGACAGAACGGTAAGATGCTTTCGCTGGATCA
GTCAACTTAAGGAGAGCACGTGACACAGAAAACATGTGTCCGGATAGAGTGTGGGTCACGCAGAAATCAC
CCTCGCCGCACTTTACCATGACACAAATCCACTGTGATGTAGAGAAGAGGAGATGAATTAGTCGAAACGT
TTTTTTCTCTCCCAACTGAAAAATCCAGGATTAGGGTATGTCCCTATCCCGTAATATCTGCGCCACATTC
AACGCCACATTTAAGGGTTAGGGTTGGGTTAGGACAAAAAAATAAAAATAAAAAAATATCGTCATCGGAC
TTACATTTTCGTACGAGAGTCGTCGGCGCCGGGTCAAGACAGAACATTGGACTAATAGAGTTAGGGTTAG
GGTGTTCCCGGTGTTTGGCGAAAGATAGGTGAGGACGTTTGGGATTGGGGAATTGGGGAGGTGACAAGGG
ATTGTTGGTCACGTGATGAACAGGCATGATCATTTTGTTCGGCCACGTGATGGATTGGTTCATTTTCGCT
GATCACGTGACCGACGTTTTCCGATATTTTCCGAGTTGCTATTAATGCACATTTTTTGGCTAATCAACCT
GCGCGTTTATCGCAACGGCCAATAAGGTTTTTAGAGAAAGTTTAAACGGACCAATCACGGCCGAGGCATT
ACCTTTGGAGGCGCTAGTGGTTGCTGCAGCCGCTGAGTGCAACATATAAGGAGGTTGGTCCGCTACTCCC
AGCCTCTTCTCACCACACTCACATTTCTACAACACAAAAACTACAATGAGAAGAGCAAGGGCGAATTCTG
CAGATATCCATCACACTGGCGGCCGCTCGAGCATGCATCTAGAGGGCCCAATTCGCCCTATAGTGAGTCG
TATTACAATTCACTGGCCGTCGTTTTACAACGTCGTGACTGGGAAAACCCTGGCGTTACCCAACTTAATC
GCCTTGCAGCACATCCCCCTTTCGCCAGCTGGCGTAATAGCGAAGAGGCCCGCACCGATCGCCCTTCCCA
ACAGTTGCGCAGCCTATACGTACGGCAGTTTAAGGTTTACACCTATAAAAGAGAGAGCCGTTATCGTCTG
TTTGTGGATGTACAGAGTGATATTATTGACACGCCGGGGCGACGGATGGTGATCCCCCTGGCCAGTGCAC
GTCTGCTGTCAGATAAAGTCTCCCGTGAACTTTACCCGGTGGTGCATATCGGGGATGAAAGCTGGCGCAT
GATGACCACCGATATGGCCAGTGTGCCGGTCTCCGTTATCGGGGAAGAAGTGGCTGATCTCAGCCACCGC
GAAAATGACATCAAAAACGCCATTAACCTGATGTTCTGGGGAATATAAATGTCAGGCATGAGATTATCAA
AAAGGATCTTCACCTAGATCCTTTTCACGTAGAAAGCCAGTCCGCAGAAACGGTGCTGACCCCGGATGAA
TGTCAGCTACTGGGCTATCTGGACAAGGGAAAACGCAAGCGCAAAGAGAAAGCAGGTAGCTTGCAGTGGG
CTTACATGGCGATAGCTAGACTGGGCGGTTTTATGGACAGCAAGCGAACCGGAATTGCCAGCTGGGGCGC
CCTCTGGTAAGGTTGGGAAGCCCTGCAAAGTAAACTGGATGGCTTTCTTGCCGCCAAGGATCTGATGGCG
CAGGGGATCAAGCTCTGATCAAGAGACAGGATGAGGATCGTTTCGCATGATTGAACAAGATGGATTGCAC
GCAGGTTCTCCGGCCGCTTGGGTGGAGAGGCTATTCGGCTATGACTGGGCACAACAGACAATCGGCTGCT
CTGATGCCGCCGTGTTCCGGCTGTCAGCGCAGGGGCGCCCGGTTCTTTTTGTCAAGACCGACCTGTCCGG
TGCCCTGAATGAACTGCAAGACGAGGCAGCGCGGCTATCGTGGCTGGCCACGACGGGCGTTCCTTGCGCA
GCTGTGCTCGACGTTGTCACTGAAGCGGGAAGGGACTGGCTGCTATTGGGCGAAGTGCCGGGGCAGGATC
TCCTGTCATCTCACCTTGCTCCTGCCGAGAAAGTATCCATCATGGCTGATGCAATGCGGCGGCTGCATAC
GCTTGATCCGGCTACCTGCCCATTCGACCACCAAGCGAAACATCGCATCGAGCGAGCACGTACTCGGATG
GAAGCCGGTCTTGTCGATCAGGATGATCTGGACGAAGAGCATCAGGGGCTCGCGCCAGCCGAACTGTTCG
CCAGGCTCAAGGCGAGCATGCCCGACGGCGAGGATCTCGTCGTGACCCATGGCGATGCCTGCTTGCCGAA
TATCATGGTGGAAAATGGCCGCTTTTCTGGATTCATCGACTGTGGCCGGCTGGGTGTGGCGGACCGCTAT
CAGGACATAGCGTTGGCTACCCGTGATATTGCTGAAGAGCTTGGCGGCGAATGGGCTGACCGCTTCCTCG
TGCTTTACGGTATCGCCGCTCCCGATTCGCAGCGCATCGCCTTCTATCGCCTTCTTGACGAGTTCTTCTG
AATTATTAACGCTTACAATTTCCTGATGCGGTATTTTCTCCTTACGCATCTGTGCGGTATTTCACACCGC
ATCAGGTGGCACTTTTCGGGGAAATGTGCGCGGAACCCCTATTTGTTTATTTTTCTAAATACATTCAAAT
ATGTATCCGCTCATGAGACAATAACCCTGATAAATGCTTCAATAATA
Features (pLannotate 1.2.2; 15 found; start..end, strand, type, name):
     39..127     +  promoter       AmpR promoter (fragment): bla
    147..521     +  CDS            BleoR: antibiotic-binding protein; Sh ble from Streptoalloteichus hindustanus; confers resistance to bleomycin, phleomycin, and Zeocin™
    659..1247    +  rep_origin     ori: high-copy-number ColE1/pMB1/pBR322/pUC origin of replication
   1430..1522    +  CDS            lacI (fragment): lac repressor; lacI; The lac repressor binds to the lac operator to inhibit transcription in E. coli. This inhibition can be relieved by adding lactose or isopropyl-β-D-thiogalactopyranoside (IPTG).
   1535..1556    +  protein_bind   CAP binding site: CAP binding activates transcription in the presence of cAMP. E. coli catabolite activator protein
   1571..1601    +  promoter       lac promoter: promoter for the E. coli lac operon
   1609..1625    +  protein_bind   lac operator: The lac repressor binds to the lac operator to inhibit transcription in E. coli. This inhibition can be relieved by adding lactose or isopropyl-β-D-thiogalactopyranoside (IPTG). lac repressor encoded by lacI
   1667..1685    +  promoter       SP6 promoter: promoter for bacteriophage SP6 RNA polymerase
   2857..2875    -  promoter       T7 promoter: promoter for bacteriophage T7 RNA polymerase
   2878..3025    +  CDS            lacZα (fragment): LacZα fragment of β-galactosidase; lacZ fragment
   3035..3338    +  CDS            ccdB (fragment): CcdB, a bacterial toxin that poisons DNA gyrase; ccdB; Plasmids containing the ccdB gene cannot be propagated in standard E. coli strains.
   3386..3655    +  CDS            tnpA (fragment): TN5P_ECOLX - Also known as tnp. Experimental evidence at protein level: Swiss-Prot protein existence level 1. Mediates transposition of transposon Tn5 by a 'cut and paste' mechanism. First, the monomeric transposase binds the 19 bp inverted DNA repeats flanking the transposon. Then, dimerization of the DNA- bound transposase creates a synaptic DNA complex. After nicking of the first DNA strand, excision of the transposon proceeds through a series of intermediates. The transposase then mediates the insertion of the transposon at a new site by strand transfer. The activity of the wild- type tran
   3687..4481    +  CDS            NeoR/KanR: aminoglycoside phosphotransferase from Tn5; aph(3')-II (or nptII); confers resistance to neomycin, kanamycin, and G418 (Geneticin®)
   4502..4552    -  misc_feature   bom (fragment): basis of mobility region from pBR322
   4579..2       +  promoter       AmpR promoter (fragment) (across the origin): bla
