[The description below was written by a language model from this plasmid's Addgene catalogue record and pLannotate feature annotations shown in this document.]
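Description:
pCfb12567 is a promoter-donor plasmid from the TUNEYALI toolkit for tuning gene expression in the yeast Yarrowia lipolytica. It was made by TOPO cloning of a Y. lipolytica CYC promoter fragment (PrCYC) into a TOPO vector backbone. According to the record, the promoter carries overhangs for SapI, a type IIS restriction enzyme, so that it can be released and inserted into the TUNEYALI base plasmid. The plasmid therefore acts as a storage and supply vector for one promoter part rather than as a stand-alone expression construct, although it is catalogued as a yeast expression vector.

The feature tables show a typical blunt TOPO cloning backbone. It has a high-copy ColE1/pUC origin, a Tn5-derived NeoR/KanR gene that matches the listed kanamycin selection in E. coli, and a BleoR (Sh ble) cassette behind an AmpR promoter fragment. The cloning site lies downstream of the lac promoter and operator and is flanked by SP6 and T7 promoters. The roughly 1.2 kb unannotated stretch between these two promoters is presumably where the promoter insert sits, but the annotation does not label it. On the far side of the insert are lacZα and ccdB fragments, remnants of the lacZα-ccdB fusion that provides positive selection for insert-containing clones.

The catalogue lists hygromycin as a selectable marker, yet no hygromycin resistance gene appears in either feature table, so that marker may belong to the recipient base plasmid rather than to this one. The two sequence records (4,540 and 4,667 nt) carry the same annotations apart from an extra AmpR promoter fragment near the origin junction in the longer record.
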