Addgene plasmid #219927: pCfb12567
Purpose: PrCYC with the overhangs for SapI restriction site can be insert into the base plasmid of TUNEYALI
Depositing lab: Irina Borodina. Depositing organization: Danmarks Tekniske Universitet. Publication: High-throughput metabolic engineering of Yarrowia lipolytica through gene expression tuning. Jiang W, Wang S, Ahlheit D, Fumagalli T, Yang Z, Ramanathan S, Jiang X, Weber T, Dahlin J, Borodina I. Proc Natl Acad Sci U S A. 2025 Jun 10;122(23):e2426686122. doi: 10.1073/pnas.2426686122. Epub 2025 Jun 3. PubMed 40460129.
Backbone
  Vector backbone: TOPO Vector
  Vector type: Yeast Expression
  Selectable markers: Hygromycin
Growth in bacteria
  Bacterial resistance: Kanamycin, 50 μg/mL
  Growth temperature: 37°C
  Growth strain: DH5alpha
  Copy number: High Copy
Gene/Insert
  Gene/Insert name: Promoter CYC
  Species: Yarrowia lipolytica
  Cloning method: TOPO Cloning
Terms and licenses: Academic/Nonprofit Terms; Industry Terms: Not Available to Industry
How to cite: pCfb12567 was a gift from Irina Borodina (Addgene plasmid # 219927 ; http://n2t.net/addgene:219927 ; RRID:Addgene_219927)
